>Addgene plasmid #173347 | RVD-GC4 | addgene full sequence | sequence record 360894 | Addgene NGS Result
CTCGTGCGCTCTCCTGTTCCGACCCTGCCGCTTACCGGATACCTGTCCGCCTTTCTCCCTTCGGGAAGCG
TGGCGCTTTCTCATAGCTCACGCTGTAGGTATCTCAGTTCGGTGTAGGTCGTTCGCTCCAAGCTGGGCTG
TGTGCACGAACCCCCCGTTCAGCCCGACCGCTGCGCCTTATCCGGTAACTATCGTCTTGAGTCCAACCCG
GTAAGACACGACTTATCGCCACTGGCAGCAGCCACTGGTAACAGGATTAGCAGAGCGAGGTATGTAGGCG
GTGCTACAGAGTTCTTGAAGTGGTGGCCTAACTACGGCTACACTAGAAGAACAGTATTTGGTATCTGCGC
TCTGCTGAAGCCAGTTACCTTCGGAAAAAGAGTTGGTAGCTCTTGATCCGGCAAACAAACCACCGCTGGT
AGCGGTGGTTTTTTTGTTTGCAAGCAGCAGATTACGCGCAGAAAAAAAGGATCTCAAGAAGATCCTTTGA
TCTTTTCTACGGGGTCTGACGCTCAGTGGAACGACGCGTAACTCACGTTAAGGGATTTTGGTCATGGGTG
GCTCGACCAGATATGGTCTCGGTAGCGATTGCTAGTAACAATGGTGGCAAACAGGCTCTTGAAACCGTAC
AGCGCCTACTGCCAGTTCTCTGTCAAGCCCACGGTCTGACTCCGGAGCAAGTTGTAGCGATTGCTAGTCA
TGACGGTGGCAAACAGGCTCTTGAAACCGTCCAACGCCTTCTACCAGTTCTCTGTCAAGCCCACGGACTA
ACCCCAGCGCAAGTTGTAGCAATGAGACCAGCTTTGGTCTAGAGGAGGCATGATGATATATTTTTATCTT
GTGCAATGTAACATCAGAGATTTTGAGACACGGGCCAGAGCTGCCAGGAAACAGCTATGACCATGTAATA
CGACTCACTATAGGGGATATTTTATTTTCTCCCAATCAGGCTTGATCCCCAGTAAGTCAAAAAATAGCTC
GACATACTGTTCTTCCCCGATCAAGGGTTGGTTTGCGCATTCACAGTTCTCCGCAAGAATTGATTGGCTC
CAATTCTTGGAGTGGTGAATCCGTTAGCGAGGTGCCGCCGGCTTCCATTCAGGTCGAGGTGGCCCGGCTC
CATGCACCGCGACGCAACGCGGGGAGGCAGACAAGGTATAGGGCGGCGCCTACAATCCATGCCAACCCGT
TCCATGTGCTCGCCGAGGCGGCATAAATCGCCGTGACGATCAGCGGTCCAATGATCGAAGTTAGGCTGGT
AAGAGCCGCGAGCGATCCTTGAAGCTGTCCCTGATGGTCGTCATCTACCTGCCTGGACAGCATGGCCTGC
AACGCGGGCATCCCGATGCCGCCGGAAGCGAGAAGAATCATAATGGGGAAGGCCATCCAGCCTCGCGTCG
CGAACGCCAGCAAGACGTAGCCCAGCGCGTCGGCCGCCATGCCGGCGATAATGGCCTGCTTCTCGCCGAA
ACGTTTGGTGGCGGGACCAGTGACGAAGGCTTGAGCGAGGGCGTGCAAGATTCCGAATACCGCAAGCGAC
AGGCCGATCATCGTCGCGCTCCAGCGAAAGCGGTCCTCGCCGAAAATGACCCAGAGCGCTGCCGGCACCT
GTCCTACGAGTTGCATGATAAAGAAGACAGTCATAAGTGCGGCGACGATAGTCATGCCCCGCGCCCACCG
GAAGGAGCTGACTGGGTTGAAGGCTCTCAAGGGCATGGGTCGGCGCTCTCCCTTATGCGACTCCTGCATT
AGGAAGCAGCCCAGTAGTAGGTTGAGGCCGTTGAGCACCGCCGCCGCAAGGAATGGTGCATGTAAGGAGA
TGGCGCCCAACAGTCCCCCGGCCACGGGGCCTGCCACCATACCCACGCCGAAACAAGCGCTCATGAGCCC
GAAGTGGCGAGCCCGATCTTCCCCATCGGTGATGTCGGCGATATAGGCGCCAGCAACCGCACCTGTGGCG
CCGGTGATGCCGGCCACGATGCGTCCGGCGTAGAGAATCCACAGGACGGGTGTGGTCGCCATGATCGCGT
AGTCGATAGTGGCTCCAAGTAGCGAAGCGAGCAGGACTGGGCGGCGGCCAAAGCGGTCGGACAGTGCTCC
GAGAACGGGTGCGCATAGAAATTGCATCAACGCATATAGCGCTAGCAGCACGCCATAGTGACTGGCGATG
CTGTCGGAATGGACGATATCCCGCAAGAGGCCCGGCAGTACCGGCATAACCAAGCCTATGCCTACAGCAT
CCAGGGTGACGGTGCCGAGGATGACGATGAGCGCATTGTTAGATTTCATACACGGTGCCTGACTGCGTTA
GCAATTTAACTGTGATAAACTACCGCATTAAAGCTAATCGATGATAAGCTGTCAAACATGAGAATTAATT
CATGTTCTTTCCTGCGTTATCCCCTGATTCTGTGGATAACGCAGGAAAGAACATGTGAGCAAAAGGCCAG
CAAAAGGCCAGGAACCGTAAAAAGGCCGCGTTGCTGGCGTTTTTCCATAGGCTCCGCCCCCCTGACGAGC
ATCACAAAAATCGACGCTCAAGTCAGAGGTGGCGAAACCCGACAGGACTATAAAGATACCAGGCGTTTCC
CCCTGGAAGCTCC
Features (pLannotate 1.2.2; 6 found; start..end, strand, type, name):
    906..924     +  promoter       T7 promoter: promoter for bacteriophage T7 RNA polymerase
    927..1001    -  CDS            KanR (fragment): aminoglycoside phosphotransferase; aphA-3; confers resistance to kanamycin
   1099..2289    -  CDS            TcR: tetracycline efflux protein; tet; confers resistance to tetracycline
   2337..2365    -  promoter       tet promoter: E. coli promoter for tetracycline efflux protein gene
   2381..2420    +  rep_origin     RSF ori (fragment): Plasmids containing the RSF 1030 origin of replication can be propagated in E. coli cells that contain additional plasmids with compatible origins.
   2492..477     -  rep_origin     ori (across the origin): high-copy-number ColE1/pMB1/pBR322/pUC origin of replication
