[The description below was written by a language model from this plasmid's Addgene catalogue record and pLannotate feature annotations shown in this document.]
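Description:
RVD-GC4 is a small (about 2.6 kb) bacterial module plasmid from a library for one-step assembly of custom TALE repeat arrays, such as those used to build DdCBE mitochondrial base editors or other TALE fusion proteins. Its backbone is recorded as a "TetR T vector", a TA-cloning vector, and the vector type is otherwise unspecified. The feature table shows a high-copy ColE1/pUC-type origin of replication for propagation in E. coli. Selection is provided by a tetracycline efflux gene (TcR) driven by its native tet promoter, in line with the tetracycline resistance given in the catalogue. Short annotated fragments of a kanamycin resistance gene and of an RSF origin are too small to be functional and appear to be leftovers from vector construction. A T7 promoter is also annotated, but the record does not assign it any role.

The insert is a synthetic dimer of two TALE repeats carrying the repeat-variable diresidues NN and HD, placed in the TA site of the vector. In the standard TALE code, NN recognises guanine and HD recognises cytosine, so this module specifies the dinucleotide GC. The "4" indicates that it is designed for position 4 in the ordered array. The automated annotation did not label the RVD insert itself, which presumably lies in the unannotated region between the origin and the T7 promoter. The record also does not state the flanking restriction sites or overhangs that set assembly order. In use, the plasmid serves purely as a donor part: it is combined with dimer modules for the other positions, and presumably a receiving vector, to assemble a DNA-binding array for a chosen target sequence. The associated work used such arrays for mitochondrial DNA base editing in zebrafish disease models.
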