Addgene plasmid #173347: RVD-GC4
Purpose: One-step assembly of custom RVD arrays to construct DdCBE, TALE, etc.
Depositing lab: Bin Shen. Depositing organization: Nanjing Medical University. Publication: Precision modeling of mitochondrial diseases in zebrafish via DdCBE-mediated mtDNA base editing. Guo J, Zhang X, Chen X, Sun H, Dai Y, Wang J, Qian X, Tan L, Lou X, Shen B. Cell Discov. 2021 Sep 3;7(1):78. doi: 10.1038/s41421-021-00307-9. PubMed 34480028.
Backbone
  Vector backbone: TetR T vector
  Vector type: Unspecified
Growth in bacteria
  Bacterial resistance: Tetracycline, 10 μg/mL
  Growth temperature: 37°C
  Growth strain: DH5alpha
  Copy number: High Copy
Gene/Insert
  Gene/Insert name: NN-HD dimer RVD at Position4
  Species: Synthetic
  Mutation: no
  Cloning method: Restriction Enzyme; 5′ cloning site Unknown (unknown if destroyed)
Terms and licenses: Academic/Nonprofit Terms; Industry Terms: Not Available to Industry
Depositor comments: RVD is inserted into TA site of TetR T vector
How to cite: RVD-GC4 was a gift from Bin Shen (Addgene plasmid # 173347 ; http://n2t.net/addgene:173347 ; RRID:Addgene_173347)
