>Addgene plasmid #173347 | RVD-GC4 | depositor partial sequence | sequence record 336302 | RVD flanked by two Bsa I sites
GGTCTCGGTAGCGATTGCTAGTAACAATGGTGGCAAACAGGCTCTTGAAACCGTACAGCGCCTACTGCCA
GTTCTCTGTCAAGCCCACGGTCTGACTCCGGAGCAAGTTGTAGCGATTGCTAGTCATGACGGTGGCAAAC
AGGCTCTTGAAACCGTCCAACGCCTTCTACCAGTTCTCTGTCAAGCCCACGGACTAACCCCAGCGCAAGT
TGTAGCAATGAGACC
